>Addgene plasmid #162787 | Tol2-GgVCL/WT | addgene full sequence | sequence record 327628 | Addgene NGS Result
CCACCTAAATTGTAAGCGTTAATATTTTGTTAAAATTCGCGTTAAATTTTTGTTAAATCAGCTCATTTTT
TAACCAATAGGCCGAAATCGGCAAAATCCCTTATAAATCAAAAGAATAGACCGAGATAGGGT
[37 nt withheld, positions 133-169]
AAAGAACGTGGACTCCAACGTCAAAGG
[32 nt withheld, positions 197-228]
GCTGGCTAAGAACTCATCAGCCTCCCCGGTCCATCTACCCACGTACCAATGCACCAATTGGCCACAATGA
CGGCTACTACATGGTGCCATTCCTTCCTCTTTATAGGAATGGAGACTACCTCCTGTCCAACAATGCTCTT
GGATACGAGTACGCCTACCTGTTGGACCCAGGTCATTGCACAACACCAGAAATGCCCTCTGATCTGCAAA
AGACGTGAATATCTGTTCAGACACCCATATCCACTCTGTTCCACACAGGTCAGAGGTTTGTCCAGGAGTT
CTTGACAGAGGTGTAAAAAGTACTCAAAAATTTTACTCAAGTGAAAGTACAAGTACTTAGGGAAAATTTT
ACTCAATTAAAAGTAAAAGTATCTGGCTAGAATCTTACTTGAGTAAAAGTAAAAAAGTACTCCATTAAAA
TTGTACTTGAGTATTAAGGAAGTAAAAGTAAAAGCAAGAAAGAAAACTAGAGATTCTTGTTTAAGCTTTT
AATCTCAAAAAACATTAAATGAAATGCATACAAGGTTTTATCCTGCTTTAGAACTGTTTGTATTTAATTA
TCAAACTATAAGACAGACAATCTAATGCCAGTACACGCTACTCAAAGTTGTAAAACCTCAGATTTAACTT
CAGTAGAAGCTGATTCTCAAAATTGTTAGTGTCAAGCCTAGCTCTTTTGGGGCTGAAAAGCAATCCTGCA
GTGCTGAAAAGCCTCTCACAGGCAGCCGATGCGGGAAGAGGTGTATTAGTCTTGATAGAGAGGCTGCAAA
TAGCAGGAAACGTGAGCAGAGACTCCCTGGTGTCTGAAACACAGGCCAGATGGGCCCTCGAGCAGGAAAC
AGCTATGACCATGATTACGCCAAGCTATCAACTTTGTATAGAAAAGTTGAAAATTCCAGTTTGAAGAAAC
TTTTCAAGACTCACCTTTTCACTGTTGGTCTTAATTTAGGTTGATTATTTTTGTCAATTTAATAATTACA
TTGTATTGTTCATATTTTATTGTCTTATTGTGGTGTTTTTACAGCTTTTTTATTGTTCTGCTTTGTTACT
GTTTGCCTTGTATGCATTGTAGCGCTTTGGGTCTGAGAAAAGCGCACTATAAATAAACTGTATTATTATT
ATTAGGGATGGACATCACGGTGGCGCGATGGGTGGCACAATTACCTCACAGCAAGTAGGTTGCTGTTTAG
AGCCCCGGCTGGATCAGTTGGCAGTTCTGTGTGGAGTTTGCATGTTCTCCCTGTTCAAGTAGGTTTCCTC
CCGGTGCTCTGGTTTCCCCTCACAAGTCCAAAGACATGATGTATAGGTGAATGGGGTAAGCTAAATTGAC
CATAGTGAGTGTGTGTGTGTGTGTGAATGAGAGTGTATAGGTGTTTCCCAGTGTTAGGTTGCAACTGGAA
GGACATCTGCTGTGTAAAACATATGCAGGATAAGTTGGCGGTTCATTCCCCTATGGTGACCCCTGGTTAA
TTAAAGGACTAAGTTGAAAATGAATGAATGAATGAATGATTAGAGATAAACCGATACCACTTTTTTACAA
ACCGATATGAGTACAAGTATAATAGTTTCTGTTACTCGACAATACTGAGTACCGATTCTGATACTTCTTG
GATTTGGTTTCAATGTAATTAATTTGAAAGAAGGTTTTATTTCTTGCCTGTCGCAAGGATGAACACAAAA
ATCTTTACCAGAAGGATATTTTAAGCTAAGAATATACGCACGTTGTTGACAACCCTGTATCGATTACCGA
TTAAACGTGGACATTTAAAGGATAAGTTATGCTTGCGCCATCACAACTTTACACATTACATGATCAAAGA
TCATATTGAATATTCGGTTTATTCGTCAGAAGCCTATAGATTTGTTAAAAGTGTATTTTATAAACGGATG
GTTTATAAAGACTAAGCTATTAATATATCAGACATTCATTAATACATCAAGACATCGATGTCAGGTAGGA
CAACAAATCACATCCATGTAATGAAATCTTGTTGAGTGGTATTGGTGCGTGGTTTCAGCATTTCATGTGC
AATACGAGTAAGAATATTTTAACCAAGTATCGACCCAAAACCTGATACTGGTATCGGTGCATCCCTTATT
ATTATTATTATCAAAAACACACTTGTTTTATTTATGTGGGTGCCAAACAACAAACTATGAAATGCAGCAT
GACACGCCCAAAAAGTGTTCCTTTGAGAACAACTTCATAAATATGTTTCTTATCATTATGCATGAATGGT
GTACTGGGAGAGCTTTGGTATCAGAATTGAGATAAGAGACTTTGGCATTCTAAAGGACAATGACATTATC
ACACTGACAGTCAACAACACTTTATTGCTCTGGAAATCTTATGTCATGGGGCAAAGCTGAGGTTCATTAG
GACAGTACCTTATTTAGAGATGAATGGGAAGGCTGTAGTGGGCTGCTATCAGGGAAGGGTGGTGGTCCTC
GGGGGAACTATGGACTCACAAAAGCACATCTGCTGTAACAAGATCCCCTGTGCAATCTACAAAAGTTACA
AAGAGAAGCATGGTTGGTTAAAAAATAGAATTGACTGGATATGCTGAATGCATTGTTTGTTGTGTGTTAC
ATCACATTAACCACAGATTGGTGCTAAATATTTGCTTATCTTATAAAAACCTGTGTGTTTATAAAGGGGG
GTGTGGATGGATGCTTGGCATTCTTTGAAAAGATGTTGGGGGATGGAAGGAGGAGACCTTATTGATGAGT
ATCCAGTTTGCAGATAACAAGTTTTTAGACATTCATACTATGATGCTGTTTATGTCTGTTTTTTCTCATT
TTTTCTATACACAAACAGCTATAAAACATTCACTTTTATATCTGATGCTGTATATTAAATTTCGTTGTAT
TTATTCTGTTTGCTCTGTTGGGTCATAGCTAGGGCCAGACAGAATCTGCTGACATTTTTTGCTTTTTCTG
CAGAGAATTTTGTAAACAATCTGTGATTTATGCGAGATTTTTTCGGGAGTATCGTAACTAAAAACTTACT
ATATGAAATAAAAAAAAATAATACCTTTTTAACTTTTAATAAATATATACAATGCAAGTCCACCTAGATC
CAATTATTTGGTCGACAAAGCAAGTCTCTCACATAATATATCTTCTAAAAGACAGAAAACATTACTTTCA
GACCATATTGTAATCAAATGAACACTTTCATATTAGTCAATAATATTACGGAAATGTATTTAAAAACTGA
ATAAACATATATTTACACCTTTGTCTTTATTTCTAGAGTGCTTTTACAATGTAGATTGTGTCAAAGCAGC
TTAACTTAGAGGATTAGTATAGTAAATTGAAACTGTGTCAGTCCATTTTTTAAGAGTTTAAGTTCAGTTC
AGTTTAGTTCAGTGTGAGTTAATTTTTACTGCTGAGAGTCCAAACACTAAAGAGCAAATCCAAATACACA
AGTCAATAAATAAACTCAATGATGGGCTAAAGATCTGGGGAAATCTGCAGATTTCTGTGCGCACAGATTC
TGTGTGGGCCTAGTCATTACCTATACTCAACGTTTACTCTGAGAAACTTCCATATTTTAGAGGTAAAATG
CTCAGAATTGTAAAAAGTCTTGTCAAAATACTTGGAATTTGCCAAAAACAAAATAAAAGTCACATCACCT
CATTGTCCTTGGTATCAGCAAGCACTTTTAACACAATCAGCTGTTTTTGTTTATAACTCCCACTGAAGGC
CATGTGCATTACTCCCAAGTTACACAGTAAAAAGTCACATGTAGTTTATCATGATCACTGCTGCTCAAGC
ACAGCTTTATCTGTTATTCAGTGTGGCAATATCTGAAATGTGTGCAAAATATTATTTATTGTAGCTGATC
ACCAACACTTTCAGTGTTTTTTTTTTCTACTTTTAATGAGAATTATGTTCTTAGGATTTATCCTTATAAA
CCTCTTTAAAAAGAAATGTTATGTCTGCATAGACACGACATGAAATTATGAACAGAAAATTTAACTATTT
AAGATCAAGACTTGACATATAACATTTCTAATGAACATTAAACCTGAGGTAGGCCCACTTGCAAAAATGT
AACTGCTATCACTCACTTTATACATCATTGTGTAACTTGTACACACAAAAATAGTGAAGCAATGTGGCAT
GGAATGCAGGTCCCATTCATTCAAAGTTATTAAAGCACTTTCTTAAAGTGCATTACTACTGAGCTAAGAC
CAGCTAGTTGCTCATACAACATACTACAAGTAGTGTCATCCTAATTTGGATAAAAAAAATGTCCATTTTA
TACATGGAAAAGTACTCATTAGATCCCCCATTGTTTGTATTACGGTATTTCGTGAACACAAGAGGTAAAT
GACCTACAGAGCTGCTGTTGTGTTAGATTGAAAACACAACACAGGATCATGGAGGCATCCATCATTATGA
CGCATTCTGCCACTTGTAACTCTGCACAGACTTTTTGAAAAGTTTAATTGAGTCTTGGCGTTGTCGCAGA
AAAATACGAAAAATTCTGTGTTAAAATTTGCAAATAAAAATTCCAGTTTTATAGGAAATCGCCATGGCCT
TGTTCTTTAACCAGTTAAGCTTCCCCTTCTTTCACTCTCAAGTTGCAAGAAGCAAGTGTAGCAATGTGCA
CGCGACAGCCGGGTGTGTGACGCTGGACCAATCAGAGCACAGAGCTCCGAAAGTTTACCTTTTATGGCTA
GAGCCGGGTATGTGCCGTCATATAAAAGAGCGCGCCCAGCTTTTCAGCCTCACTTTGAGCTCCTCCACAC
GCAGCTAGTGCGGAATATCATCTGCTTGTAACCCATTCTCTTAAGTCGACAACCCCCCAAACCCAAGGTG
AGTTGGTTTTACAGTTTTTAAGCGTTTAATTATAGTTTCTATCTATTAATGTTAAGTAAAATGTGTAAAT
GGATAAATATGATTTGATGAAGTCTTTAGACAGTTCATAACGGTCTCTTTGTAGTTATCTACTAGGTTTG
ATTTATAAGTGGTGGTTCTTTTGATAATCTATGTTACATTTAATAAATATTGGCTGTATCTTAACTTTTT
TGTAGCGTTAGTGGATGTGGCAGGTGAGAATGTCGGTAATTTAACGTGACCAGTCGTAGGCACGACATTG
AACATTGAATAGGCCGGTGTGAAATGGGTGTTAAGTCTTAATATAAAGTTGTGTTCTGGCTAATCTCTCT
TTAACAGCCATAAATGTGATTTTTAACTACAGTTTTGAGGGTGCTGGTGAGCATGTTGCACACTTGATGG
ATAGCCGGCATGGGAAGTTCTTTGTGCAGGCAGTGCTGCAGCAGGGTGTGACCTACTTTAGCTAGCCGGC
TAACCAGCTCTCATCTGATGTAACGTAAACCCCATCAATCTAACATCGGCTCATTCGTGCTTTATAAGAT
CGAAGATCTTGTTATTAGTAACGGGTATTGGCATTTAGTTTTAACTTGGTTAATTTTCTTTTTGTTATGT
GTTCTATTTAAATGTAGCCTGCAGCCCCCTCTGTCTTTAATGAAGCTGAAGATTAACGTTAACGTTAGTG
AAGTGTTGTATCCGCTATGAAAGATTTGAATTTTAGAGGTGTGGTCCACTTTAATAACGGCTGCGGAGTT
CTCTGGCTGCACTTCAGCCGCTGTGACTGTCGAAGCAGAGCCCATCAGTTTTTCAGGATCTCGGTGATTT
TTGAGGCTAGACTATGAACTGAACCGACTGAGAGTGACCGTCCAGAAATGCTTTAGTGTGAAGTCTCCGC
TCACGAGGAGTCCGTGGACTGACTGCAGATCTGTGACGCAGTAACACCCGGCGGCAGACACCCGTTGAAA
TGCGGTTGTGTAATTGATCGCAGGCGAGGGTGGAAGAGGATGTGAAACTTCATTTGTGTAAAATTTAGGG
AGTGGTCCTGGTGTGATGAATGTCGAAATCTGTTCCTTTTTACTGAGCCCTACGACTCTGGCTGAGTGCC
ACACCGCCGGCAGCCGCAAAGCGGCTCAAACCATTGCCTTTTATGGTAATAATGAGAGAATGCAGAGGGA
CTTCCTTTGTCTGGCATATCTGAGGCGCGCGCTGTCACTAGCGCCCACCAGCGGTCAGACTGTAGAATGC
AGAGCAAAACAGGAAGTTGACTCCAGATGGTCACATGCTTGCTGAAACGCCTCTCCCTGGCAGCAGTGCA
ATTCTAACAGTTTCCCTTTCTTTTACAGTTCAGCCTCAAGTTTGTACAAAAAAGCAGGCTTGTAAAACGA
CGGCCAGTGAGCGCGCGTAATACGACTCACTATAGGGCGAATTGGGTACCACCATGATGCCCGTCTTCCA
CACGCGCACCATCGAGAGCATCTTGGAGCCCGTGGCTCAGCAGATCTCCCACCTGGTCATCATGCACGAG
GAGGGGGAGGTAGACGGCAAGGCCATCCCGGACCTCACCGCCCCCGTGTCGGCCGTGCAGGCCGCTGTCA
GCAACCTGGTGCGGGTTGGAAAAGAAACTGTGCAGACAACAGAAGACCAGATCTTGAAAAGGGATATGCC
ACCAGCATTCATCAAAGTAGAGAATGCCTGCACCAAGCTCGTTCGAGCAGCCCAGATGCTGCAAGCAGAT
CCTTATTCAGTACCAGCTCGTGACTACCTAATTGATGGATCAAGAGGCATCCTTTCTGGAACATCAGACT
TACTTCTGACATTTGATGAAGCGGAGGTCCGTAAAATCATCCGTGTCTGCAAAGGAATATTGGAATATCT
GACTGTGGCAGAAGTAGTAGAGACTATGGAGGATTTGGTGACATATACAAAGAATCTAGGGCCAGGAATG
ACAAAGATGGCGAAAATGATCGATGAGAGACAACAGGAATTAACTCATCAGGAACATAGGGTTATGCTGG
TGAACTCCATGAATACTGTGAAGGAGCTATTGCCTGTACTTATTTCAGCTATGAAGATCTTTGTAACCAC
AAAAAACACTAAAAGCCAGGGAATAGAAGAGGCCTTGAAAAATCGCAATTTCACAGTAGAGAAAATGAGT
GCTGAGATAAATGAAATAATCCGTGTATTACAACTCACTTCCTGGGATGAAGATGCCTGGGCCAGCAAGG
ACACTGAAGCCATGAAAAGAGCTTTAGCCCTAATAGATTCAAAGATGAACCAGGCAAAAGGCTGGCTGAG
AGATCCAAACGCACCTCCAGGGGATGCTGGTGAGCAAGCAATAAGGCAGATCCTTGATGAAGCTGGAAAA
GCAGGAGAATTGTGTGCAGGCAAAGAACGCAGGGAGATTCTGGGAACATGCAAAACTTTGGGCCAAATGA
CTGATCAACTTGCTGATCTCCGAGCTAGAGGACAGGGTGCTACACCGATGGCAATGCAGAAGGCACAGCA
GGTGTCACAAGGCCTGGATTTGCTCACTGCAAAAGTGGAGAATGCAGCCCGGAAATTGGAGGCCATGACA
AACTCTAAGCAGGCTATCGCAAAGAAGATTGATGCTGCTCAGAACTGGCTTGCGGATCCCAACGGCGGAA
GTGAAGGAGAAGAACACATTCGAGGAATTATGTCTGAAGCAAGGAAAGTTGCAGAATTGTGTGAGGAGCC
TAAAGAAAGAGATGATATCCTTCGCTCCTTGGGGGAAATCTCTGCTCTGACAGCTAAGCTGTCAGATCTG
CGACGACATGGGAAAGGCGACTCTCCTGAGGCCCGTGCATTGGCCAAGCAAATAGCTACATCACTTCAGA
ACTTACAGTCCAAAACAAACAGAGCTGTAGCAAATACTAGGCCAGTTAAAGCTGCTGTCCATTTGGAGGG
CAAGATTGAGCAAGCCCAGAGGTGGATAGATAATCCTACAGTTGATGATCGGGGAGTAGGCCAGGCAGCA
ATTCGGGGTTTGGTTGCAGAAGGTCGTCGTCTAGCCAATGTCATGATGGGACCTTATCGTCAGGACCTGC
TTGCCAAATGTGACCGTGTAGACCAGCTGGCTGCTCAGCTTGCTGACCTTGCAGCAAGAGGGGAAGGAGA
GTCTCCTCAGGCTAGGGCAATTGCTGCTCAGCTTCAGGACTCCCTGAAGGATCTCAAAGCACGGATGCAA
GAAGCAATGACCCAGGAGGTGTCTGATGTTTTCAGTGACACTACAACCCCTATTAAGTTGTTAGCAGTAG
CAGCCACTGCTCCTTCTGATACTCCCAATAGAGAAGAGGTGTTTGAAGAAAGAGCAGCAAATTTTGAAAA
CCATGCTGCTAGACTGGGAGCAACAGCAGAAAAAGCAGCTGCAGTTGGAACTGCTAATAAAACTACTGTG
GAAGGCATTCAGGCAACAGTCAAATCTGCAAGGGAGCTTACACCACAGGTAGTATCGGCTGCTCGAATCC
TCCTGAGAAATCCTGGAAATCAAGCTGCTTATGAGCATTTTGAGACAATGAAAAACCAATGGATTGATAA
TGTAGAAAAGATGACAGGGCTGGTGGATGAGGCCATCGATACCAAGTCTCTGTTGGATGCATCAGAAGAG
GCTATTAAGAAGGATCTTGATAAATGCAAAGTTGCAATGGCCAATATGCAACCTCAGATGCTGGTAGCTG
GAGCCACCAGCATTGCTAGACGAGCGAACCGCATCCTGCTTGTGGCAAAACGGGAGGTTGAAAATTCAGA
AGACCCTAAATTCAGGGAGGCTGTTAAAGCAGCTTCTGATGAGCTGAGCAAAACCATATCACCGATGGTA
ATGGATGCTAAAGCTGTAGCAGGAAATATCTCTGATCCTGGTTTGCAGAAGAGTTTCTTGGATTCTGGAT
ACAGGATTCTGGGAGCTGTGGCCAAAGTCAGAGAAGCCTTTCAGCCTCAGGAGCCAGACTTTCCCCCTCC
TCCTCCTGACCTAGAGCATCTCCATCTGACTGATGAGCTTGCTCCTCCAAAACCACCACTTCCAGAAGGT
GAGGTTCCCCCACCCAGACCACCACCCCCTGAAGAAAAAGATGAGGAGTTCCCAGAGCAGAAAGCAGGAG
AAGCTATTAATCAGCCCATGATGATGGCTGCTAGGCAGTTGCATGACGAGGCTCGGAAATGGTCTAGCAA
GGGTAACGACATCATTGCTGCTGCTAAACGAATGGCGCTGCTCATGGCTGAGATGTCACGCCTGGTGCGA
GGAGGCAGCGGAAACAAGCGTGCCCTCATCCAGTGTGCAAAAGATATTGCTAAGGCATCGGATGAAGTCA
CTCGATTGGCCAAAGAGGTGGCCAAGCAATGTACTGATAAACGCATTAGAACAAACCTCTTACAGGTCTG
TGAGCGAATCCCAACCATCAGCACGCAGCTCAAAATTCTTTCCACAGTGAAAGCTACCATGCTGGGCAGG
ACTAACATCAGCGATGAAGAATCAGAACAGGCAACTGAGATGTTGGTTCATAACGCCCAGAACCTCATGC
AGTCTGTGAAGGAAACTGTGAGAGAAGCTGAAGCAGCATCCATTAAGATAAGAACAGATGCCGGATTCAC
TCTGCGCTGGGTCAGAAAGACCCCATGGTATCAGTAGGAATTCCTGCAGCCCGGGGGATCCACTAGTTCT
AGAGCGGCCGCCACCGCGGTGGAGCTCCAGCTTTTGTTCCCTTTAGTGAGGGTTAATTGCGCGCTTGGCG
TAATCATGGTCATAGCACCCAGCTTTCTTGTACAAAGTGGCCGCCCCTCTCCCTCCCCCCCCCCTAACGT
TACTGGCCGAAGCCGCTTGGAATAAGGCCGGTGTGCGTTTGTCTATATGTTATTTTCCACCATATTGCCG
TCTTTTGGCAATGTGAGGGCCCGGAAACCTGGCCCTGTCTTCTTGACGAGCATTCCTAGGGGTCTTTCCC
CTCTCGCCAAAGGAATGCAAGGTCTGTTGAATGTCGTGAAGGAAGCAGTTCCTCTGGAAGCTTCTTGAAG
ACAAACAACGTCTGTAGCGACCCTTTGCAGGCAGCGGAACCCCCCACCTGGCGACAGGTGCCTCTGCGGC
CAAAAGCCACGTGTATAAGATACACCTGCAAAGGCGGCACAACCCCAGTGCCACGTTGTGAGTTGGATAG
TTGTGGAAAGAGTCAAATGGCTCTCCTCAAGCGTATTCAACAAGGGGCTGAAGGATGCCCAGAAGGTACC
CCATTGTATGGGATCTGATCTGGGGCCTCGGTACACATGCTTTACATGTGTTTAGTCGAGGTTAAAAAAA
CGTCTAGGCCCCCCGAACCACGGGGACGTGGTTTTCCTTTGAAAAACACGATGATAATATGGCCACAACC
ATGGCTCCAAAGAAGAAGCGTAAGGTAAATCGATCGAATTCAAGGCCTCTCGAGCCTCTAGAAGGTGGCG
GAATGGTGAGCAAGGGCGAGGAGCTGTTCACCGGGGTGGTGCCCATCCTGGTCGAGCTGGACGGCGACGT
AAACGGCCACAAGTTCAGCGTGTCCGGCGAGGGCGAGGGCGATGCCACCTACGGCAAGCTGACCCTGAAG
TTCATCTGCACCACCGGCAAGCTGCCCGTGCCCTGGCCCACCCTCGTGACCACCCTGACCTACGGCGTGC
AGTGCTTCAGCCGCTACCCCGACCACATGAAGCAGCACGACTTCTTCAAGTCCGCCATGCCCGAAGGCTA
CGTCCAGGAGCGCACCATCTTCTTCAAGGACGACGGCAACTACAAGACCCGCGCCGAGGTGAAGTTCGAG
GGCGACACCCTGGTGAACCGCATCGAGCTGAAGGGCATCGACTTCAAGGAGGACGGCAACATCCTGGGGC
ACAAGCTGGAGTACAACTACAACAGCCACAACGTCTATATCATGGCCGACAAGCAGAAGAACGGCATCAA
GGTGAACTTCAAGATCCGCCACAACATCGAGGACGGCAGCGTGCAGCTCGCCGACCACTACCAGCAGAAC
ACCCCCATCGGCGACGGCCCCGTGCTGCTGCCCGACAACCACTACCTGAGCACCCAGTCCGCCCTGAGCA
AAGACCCCAACGAGAAGCGCGATCACATGGTCCTGCTGGAGTTCGTGACCGCCGCCGGGATCACTCTCGG
CATGGACGAGCTGTACAAGTAACTGCAGCCCTATAGTGAGTCGTATTACGTAGATCCAGACATGATAAGA
TACATTGATGAGTTTGGACAAACCACAACTAGAATGCAGTGAAAAAAATGCTTTATTTGTGAAATTTGTG
ATGCTATTGCTTTATTTGTAACCATTATAAGCTGCAATAAACAAGTTAACAACAACAATTGCATTCATTT
TATGTTTCAGGTTCAGGGGGAGGTGTGGGAGGTTTTTTCCAACTTTATTATACATAGTTGATAATTCACT
GGCCGTCGTTTTACGGTACCATCGATGATGATCCAGACATGATAAGATACATTGATGAGTTTGGACAAAC
CACAACTAGAATGCAGTGAAAAAAATGCTTTATTTGTGAAATTTGTGATGCTATTGCTTTATTTGTAACC
ATTATAAGCTGCAATAAACAAGTTAACAACAACAATTGCATTCATTTTATGTTTCAGGTTCAGGGGGAGG
TGTGGGAGGTTTTTTAAAGCAAGTAAAACCTCTACAAATGTGGTATGGCTGATTATGATCCTCTAGATCA
GATCTGCGAAGATACGGCCACGGGTGCTCTTGATCCTGTGGCTGATTTTGGACTGTGCTGCTCGCAGCTG
CTGATGAATCACATACTTCCTCCATTTTCTTCCACTGATTGACTGTTATAATTTCCCTAATTTCCAGGTC
AAGGTGCTGTGCATTGTGGTAATAGATGTGACATGACGTCACTTCCAAAGGACCAATGAACATGTCTGAC
CAATTTCATATAATGTGAAAACGATTTTCATAGGCAGAATAAATAACATTTAAATTAAACTGGGCATCAG
CGCAATTCAATTGGTTTGGTAATAGCAAGGGAAAATAGAATGAAGTGATCTCCAAAAAATAAGTACTTTT
TGACTGTAAATAAAATTGTAAGGAGTAAAAAGTACTTTTTTTTCTAAAAAAATGTAATTAAGTAAAAGTA
AAAGTATTGATTTTTAATTGTACTCAAGTAAAGTAAAAATCCCCAAAAATAATACTTAAGTACAGTAATC
AAGTAAAATTACTCAAGTACTTTACACCTCTGGTTCTTGACCCCCTACCTTCAGCAAGCCCAGCAGATCC
ACTAGTTCTAGAGCGGCCGCCACCGCGGTGGAGCTCCAGCTTTTGTTCCCTTTAGTGAGGGTTAATTGCG
CGCTTGGCGTAATCATGGTCATAGCTGTTTCCTGTGTGAAATTGTTATCCGCTCACAATTCCACACAACA
TACGAGCCGGAAGCATAAAGTGTAAAGCCTGGGGTGCCTAATGAGTGAGCTAACTCACATTAATTGCGTT
GCGCTCACTGCCCGCTTTCCAGTCGGGAAACCTGTCGTGCCAGCTGCATTAATGAATCGGCCAACGCGCG
GGGAGAGGCGGTTTGCGTATTGGGCGCTCTTCCGCTTCCTCGCTCACTGACTCGCTGCGCTCGGTCGTTC
GGCTGCGGCGAGCGGTATCAGCTCACTCAAAGGCGGTAATACGGTTATCCACAGAATCAGGGGATAACGC
AGGAAAGAACATGTGAGCAAAAGGCCAGCAAAAGGCCAGGAACCGTAAAAAGGCCGCGTTGCTGGCGTTT
TTCCATAGGCTCCGCCCCCCTGACGAGCATCACAAAAATCGACGCTCAAGTCAGAGGTGGCGAAACCCGA
CAGGACTATAAAGATACCAGGCGTTTCCCCCTGGAAGCTCCCTCGTGCGCTCTCCTGTTCCGACCCTGCC
GCTTACCGGATACCTGTCCGCCTTTCTCCCTTCGGGAAGCGTGGCGCTTTCTCATAGCTCACGCTGTAGG
TATCTCAGTTCGGTGTAGGTCGTTCGCTCCAAGCTGGGCTGTGTGCACGAACCCCCCGTTCAGCCCGACC
GCTGCGCCTTATCCGGTAACTATCGTCTTGAGTCCAACCCGGTAAGACACGACTTATCGCCACTGGCAGC
AGCCACTGGTAACAGGATTAGCAGAGCGAGGTATGTAGGCGGTGCTACAGAGTTCTTGAAGTGGTGGCCT
AACTACGGCTACACTAGAAGAACAGTATTTGGTATCTGCGCTCTGCTGAAGCCAGTTACCTTCGGAAAAA
GAGTTGGTAGCTCTTGATCCGGCAAACAAACCACCGCTGGTAGCGGTGGTTTTTTTGTTTGCAAGCAGCA
GATTACGCGCAGAAAAAAAGGATCTCAAGAAGATCCTTTGATCTTTTCTACGGGGTCTGACGCTCAGTGG
AACGAAAACTCACGTTAAGGCATTTTGGTCATGAGATTATCAAAAAGGATCTTCACCTAGATCCTTTTAA
ATTAAAAATGAAGTTTTAAATCAATCTAAAGTATATATGAGTAAACTTGGTCTGACAGTTACCAATGCTT
AATCAGTGAGGCACCTATCTCAGCGATCTGTCTATTTCGTTCATCCATAGTTGCCTGACTCCCCGTCGTG
TAGATAACTACGATACGGGAGGGCTTACCATCTGGCCCCAGTGCTGCAATGATACCGCGAGACCCACGCT
CACCGGCTCCAGATTTATCAGCAATAAACCAGCCAGCCGGAAGGGCCGAGCGCAGAAGTGGTCCTGCAAC
TTTATCCGCCTCCATCCAGTCTATTAATTGTTGCCGGGAAGCTAGAGTAAGTAGTTCGCCAGTTAATAGT
TTGCGCAACGTTGTTGCCATTGCTACAGGCATCGTGGTGTCACGCTCGTCGTTTGGTATGGCTTCATTCA
GCTCCGGTTCCCAACGATCAAGGCGAGTTACATGATCCCCCATGTTGTGCAAAAAAGCGGTTAGCTCCTT
CGGTCCTCCGATCGTTGTCAGAAGTAAGTTGGCCGCAGTGTTATCACTCATGGTTATGGCAGCACTGCAT
AATTCTCTTACTGTCATGCCATCCGTAAGATGCTTTTCTGTGACTGGTGAGTACTCAACCAAGTCATTCT
GAGAATAGTGTATGCGGCGACCGAGTTGCTCTTGCCCGGCGTCAATACGGGATAATACCGCGCCACATAG
CAGAACTTTAAAAGTGCTCATCATTGGAAAACGTTCTTCGGGGCGAAAACTCTCAAGGATCTTACCGCTG
TTGAGATCCAGTTCGATGTAACCCACTCGTGCACCCAACTGATCTTCAGCATCTTTTACTTTCACCAGCG
TTTCTGGGTGAGCAAAAACAGGAAGGCAAAATGCCGCAAAAAAGGGAATAAGGGCGACACGGAAATGTTG
AATACTCATACTCTTCCTTTTTCAATATTATTGAAGCATTTATCAGGGTTATTGTCTCATGAGCGGATAC
ATATTTGAATGTATTTAGAAAAATAAACAAATAGGGGTTCCGCGCACATTTCCCCGAAAAGTG
Features (pLannotate 1.2.2; 26 found; start..end, strand, type, name):
      7..228     -  rep_origin     M13 ori (fragment) (sequence partly withheld): M13 bacteriophage origin of replication; arrow indicates direction of (+) strand synthesis
    228..515     +  CDS            tyr (fragment) (sequence partly withheld): TYRO_ORYLA - Also known as tyro. Experimental evidence at transcript level: Swiss-Prot protein existence level 2. This is a copper-containing oxidase that functions in the formation of pigments such as melanins and other polyphenolic compounds. From Oryzias latipes (Japanese rice fish) (Japanese killifish).
   1097..1117    +  protein_bind   attB4: mutant version of attB; core recombination site for the Gateway® BP reaction BP Clonase™
   6425..6445    +  protein_bind   attB1: mutant version of attB; core recombination site for the Gateway® BP reaction BP Clonase™
   6448..6468    -  CDS            lacZα (fragment): LacZα fragment of β-galactosidase; lacZ fragment
   6476..6494    +  promoter       T7 promoter: promoter for bacteriophage T7 RNA polymerase
   6515..9712    +  CDS            Vcl: VINC_MOUSE - Experimental evidence at protein level: Swiss-Prot protein existence level 1. Actin filament (F-actin)-binding protein involved in cell- matrix adhesion and cell-cell adhesion. Regulates cell-surface E- cadherin expression and potentiates mechanosensing by the E-cadherin complex. May also play important roles in cell morphology and locomotion (By similarity). From Mus musculus (Mouse).
   9716..9775    -  misc_feature   MCS (fragment): pBluescript multiple cloning site
   9788..9806    -  promoter       T3 promoter: promoter for bacteriophage T3 RNA polymerase
   9838..9858    -  protein_bind   attB2: mutant version of attB; core recombination site for the Gateway® BP reaction BP Clonase™
   9862..10448   +  misc_feature   IRES2: internal ribosome entry site (IRES) of the encephalomyocarditis virus (EMCV)
  10521..11240   +  CDS            EGFP: the original enhanced GFP (Yang et al., 1996) mammalian codon-optimized
  11248..11266   -  promoter       T7 promoter: promoter for bacteriophage T7 RNA polymerase
  11271..11405   -  polyA_signal   SV40 poly(A) signal: SV40 polyadenylation signal
  11492..11512   +  CDS            lacZα (fragment): LacZα fragment of β-galactosidase; lacZ fragment
  11528..11662   -  polyA_signal   SV40 poly(A) signal: SV40 polyadenylation signal
  11685..11768   -  CDS            large T antigen (fragment): large T antigen from SV40 (simian virus 40)
  12334..12374   -  misc_feature   MCS (fragment): pBluescript multiple cloning site
  12387..12405   -  promoter       T3 promoter: promoter for bacteriophage T3 RNA polymerase
  12448..12470   -  protein_bind   lac operator (fragment): The lac repressor binds to the lac operator to inhibit transcription in E. coli. This inhibition can be relieved by adding lactose or isopropyl-β-D-thiogalactopyranoside (IPTG). lac repressor encoded by lacI
  12474..12504   -  promoter       lac promoter: promoter for the E. coli lac operon
  12519..12540   -  protein_bind   CAP binding site: CAP binding activates transcription in the presence of cAMP. E. coli catabolite activator protein
  12553..12645   -  CDS            lacI (fragment): lac repressor; lacI; The lac repressor binds to the lac operator to inhibit transcription in E. coli. This inhibition can be relieved by adding lactose or isopropyl-β-D-thiogalactopyranoside (IPTG).
  12828..13416   -  rep_origin     ori: high-copy-number ColE1/pMB1/pBR322/pUC origin of replication
  13587..14447   -  CDS            AmpR: β-lactamase; bla; confers resistance to ampicillin, carbenicillin, and related antibiotics
  14448..14552   -  promoter       AmpR promoter: bla
