[The description below was written by a language model from this plasmid's Addgene catalogue record and pLannotate feature annotations shown in this document.]
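Description:
Tol2-GgVCL/WT is a roughly 14.6 kb eukaryotic expression plasmid assembled by multisite Gateway LR recombination from Tol2kit components: a 5′ entry clone carrying a β-actin promoter, a middle entry clone carrying wild-type chicken (Gallus gallus) vinculin, a 3′ entry clone supplying IRES-nls-GFP, and the destination vector pDestTol2pA2. It is propagated in E. coli through a high-copy ColE1/pUC-type origin and selected with ampicillin via the bla gene. A fragment of an M13/f1-type phage origin and remnants of lac and pBluescript polylinker sequence are carried over from the parental backbones.

In the annotated sequence, the attB4, attB1 and attB2 scars mark the junctions of the recombined modules. The roughly 5.3 kb interval between attB4 and attB1 is unannotated and corresponds in position to the β-actin promoter module. The vinculin open reading frame of about 3.2 kb follows; the annotation tool matched it to mouse Vcl by homology, but the catalogue identifies it as the chicken gene, amplified with a Kozak start from a bacterial expression plasmid. Downstream, an EMCV IRES drives cap-independent translation of EGFP from the same transcript, so green (by design nuclear-localised) fluorescence identifies transfected cells without fusing a tag to vinculin. SV40 polyadenylation signals terminate the transcript. The Tol2 transposon arms expected from the destination vector are not annotated as such, although the medaka tyrosinase fragment hit probably reflects Tol2-flanking sequence.

Although the Tol2kit was designed for zebrafish transgenesis, this plasmid is intended for transient transfection of mammalian cells. It serves as the wild-type control alongside a sister construct mutated in vinculin's tankyrase-binding motif, used to study that motif's role in epithelial cells.
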