Addgene plasmid #162787: Tol2-GgVCL/WT
Purpose: CONTROL_transfection of mammalian cells with WT Vcl under a β-actin promoter, with IRES-GFP allowing identification of transfected cells
Depositing lab: Laura Lafon-Hughes. Depositing organization: Instituto de Investigaciones Biológicas Clemente Estable. Publication: First evidences suggesting a role of a tankyrase-binding motif (TBM) of vinculin (VCL) in epithelial cells. Vilchez-Larrea, S, Valsecchi W, Fernández-Villamil S, and Lafon Hughes L. PeerJ.
Backbone
  Vector backbone: destination vector pDestTol2pA2(#394)
  Total vector size (bp): 14567
  Modifications to backbone: The LR reaction involved the use of Gateway LR Clonase II Plus Enzyme Mix (Invitrogen 12538-120) to fuse 4 plasmids from Tol2kit into a single final vector: the 5’entry plasmid with a β-actin promoter called p5E-actin (#299), the middle entry plasmid with the VCL insert pME-VCL (wt or mut), the 3’entry plasmid p3E-IRES-nls-GFP (#391) and the destination vector.
  Vector type: Mammalian Expression, Bacterial Expression
Growth in bacteria
  Bacterial resistance: Ampicillin, 100 μg/mL
  Growth temperature: 37°C
  Growth strain: NEB Stable
  Growth instructions: NEBC3019I
  Copy number: Unknown
Gene/Insert
  Gene/Insert name: Gallus gallus vinculin (alt name: VCL)
  Species: G. gallus (chicken)
  Insert size (bp): 3204
  Mutation: WT
  Entrez Gene: VCL (a.k.a. VINC1)
  Promoter: beta actin
  Tag / fusion protein: IRES-GFP
  Cloning method: Gateway Cloning
  Sequencing primers: 5′ Fwd (KpnI-Kozak-chVCL): 5->3 : ATATggtaccACCATGatgcccgtcttc (28 nt); 3′ RV (EcoRI-STOP-ch VCL): 5->3: AGCTgaattcctaCTGATACCATGGGGTC (29 nt)
Resource information
  A portion of this plasmid was derived from a plasmid made by: From pET15b/GVcl 1-1066 (Addgene #46171)
Terms and licenses: Academic/Nonprofit Terms; Industry Terms: Not Available to Industry
Depositor comments: The incorporation of GgVCL and GgVCL/*TBM in a eukaryotic transient expression vector was done according to the following steps: 1) amplification of VCL sequence with Phusion-HF DNA pol and primers with a Kozac initiation sequence or RBS and side restriction enzyme sites (KpnI -FW and EcoRI –rev; ch-VCL custom primers); 2) extension with Taq DNA pol to generate A-ends; 3) Ligation to the T-ended vector TOPO TA #450640 through the topo cloning reaction and dilution in TE (Invitrogen 8019005?); 4) transformation of DH5α (C2987I) and selection with kanamycin and IPTG/Xgal (EU 0012-D); 5) Minipreps (740588.250) from presumed 3 TOPO-WT and 3 TOPO-MUT colonies, DNA quantification and diagnostic digestions with AccI, EcoRI or KpnI; 6) electrophoresis of abundant EcoRI + KpnI digestion products and band cutting; 7) purification of VCL sequence from gel and of EcoRI + KpnI digested and alkaline phosphatase (#EF0651) -treated pME-MCS (#237) with Macherey-Nagel #740609.250 kit; 8) DNA quantification; 9) ligation of each VCL sequence to pME-MCS plasmid using Ligase T4 (NEB MO202T); 10) transformation of DH5α (NEB C2987I) with the respective ligation reactions; minipreps (740588.250) to obtain pME-VCL, DNA quantification and diagnostic digestions with AccI , (KpnI-HF + EcoRI-HF) and BamHI-HF; 11) Tol2 kit LR reaction (Kwan et al 2007, DOI: 10.1002/dvdy.21343, ). Although the kit is originally aimed at zebrafish, it had already been assayed in mammalian cells. The LR reaction involved the use of Gateway LR Clonase II Plus Enzyme Mix (Invitrogen 12538-120) to fuse 4 plasmids in one: the 5’entry plasmid with a β-actin promoter called p5E-actin (#299), the middle entry plasmid with the VCL insert pME-VCL (wt or mut), the 3’entry plasmid p3E-IRES-nls-GFP (#391) and the destination vector pDestTol2pA2 (#394). The expected LR reaction product is a 14,5 KB eukaryotic expression vector which can be amplified in bacteria. NEB C3019I bacteria were transformed with the LR reaction product. Three ampicillin-resistant clear colonies of each (β-actin- wt or mutVCL- IRES nclGFP) were chosen and amplified. Minipreps, DNA quantification and diagnostic digestions with (KpnI+AccI) and Pvu-IIHF were carried. Finally, 200 mL of liquid culture were used to prepare MIDIPREPS (XXX). About 180 µg good quality DNA of each (Tol2-GgVCL or Tol2-GgVCL/*TBM) expression vectors were obtained and checked by digestion with restriction enzymes.
How to cite: Tol2-GgVCL/WT was a gift from Laura Lafon-Hughes (Addgene plasmid # 162787 ; http://n2t.net/addgene:162787 ; RRID:Addgene_162787)
